>Addgene plasmid #244879 | pLV-FAM136A-mutant-3xFLAG-hygro | addgene full sequence | sequence record 489436 | Addgene NGS Result
ATTCTTGCCTGGAGCTGCTTGATGCCCCAGACTGTGAGTTGCAACAGATGCTGTTGCGCCTCAATAGCCC
TCAGCAAATTGTTCTGCTGCTGCACTATACCAGACAATAATTGTCTGGCCTGTACCGTCAGCGTCATTGA
CGCTGCGCCCATAGTGCTTCCTGCTGCTCCCAAGAACCCAAGGAACAAAGCTCCTATTCCCACTGCTCTT
TTTTCTCTCTGCACCACTCTTCTCTTTGCCTTGGTGGGTGCTACTCCTAATGGTTCAATTTTTACTACTT
TATATTTATATAATTCACTTCTCCAATTGTCCCTCATATCTCCTCCTCCAGGTCTGAAGATCAGCGGCCG
GCCGCTTGCTGTGCGGTGGTCTTACTTTTGTTTTGCTCTTCCTCTATCTTGTCTAAAGCTTCCTTGGTGT
CTTTTATCTCTATCCTTTGATGCACACAATAGAGGGTTGCTACTGTATTATATAATGATCTAAGTTCTTC
TGATCCTGTCTGAAGGGATGGTTGTAGCTGTCCCAGTATTTGTCTACAGCCTTCTGATGTTTCTAACAGG
CCAGGATTAACTGCGAATCGTTCTAGCTCCCTGCTTGCCCATACTATATGTTTTAATTTATATTTTTTCT
TTCCCCCTGGCCTTAACCGAATTTTTTCCCATCGCGATCTAATTCTCCCCCGCTTAATACTGACGCTCTC
GCACCCATCTCTCTCCTTCTAGCCTCCGCTAGTCAAAATTTTTGGCGTACTCACCAGTCGCCGCCCCTCG
CCTCTTGCCGTGCGCGCTTCAGCAAGCCGAGTCCTGCGTCGAGAGAGCTCCTCTGGTTTCCCTTTCGCTT
TCAAGTCCCTGTTCGGGCGCCACTGCTAGAGATTTTCCACACTGACTAAAAGGGTCTGAGGGATCTCTAG
TTACCAGAGTCACACAACAGACGGGCACACACTACTTGAAGCACTCAAGGCAAGCTTTATTGAGGCTTAA
GCAGTGGGTTCCCTAGTTAGCCAGAGAGCTCCCAGGCTCAGATCTGGTCTAACCAGAGAGACCCAGTACA
GGCAAAAAGCAGCTGCTTATATGCAGGATCTGAGGGCTCGCCACTCCCCAGTCCCGCCCAGGCCACGCCT
CCCTGGAAAGTCCCCAGCGGAAAGTCCCTTGTAGCAAGCTCGATATCAGCAGTTCTTGAAGTACTCCGGA
TGCAGCTCTCGGGCCACGTGATGAAATGCTAGGCGGCTGTCAAACCTCCACTCTAACACTTCTCTCTCCG
GGTCATCCATCCCATGCAGGCTCACAGGGTGTAACAAGCTGGTGTTCTCTCCTTTATTGGCCTCTTCTAC
CTTATCTGGCTCAACTGGTACTAGCTTGTAGCACCATCCAAAGGTCAGTGGATATCTGACCCCTGGCCCT
GGTGTGTAGTTCTGCTAATCAGGGAAGTAGCCTTGTGTGTGGTAGATCCACAGATCAAGGATATCTTGTC
TTCTTTGGGAGTGAATTAGCCCTTCCAACTACTAAGTTTGTAGTACATATTTAACAAATACAATTTCTTT
AAAATGAAAATAATTCAGAGGAATCACAGGTTTAGAGTAAATGAAACCACAGGTAATTGGCAGTGGTAAT
AGGGTATGGGGTGGGAAGTTTGGGATGATTTTGGTTAGCTTGAGTTATCCAGTTGATCCAGACATGATAA
GATACATTGATGAGTTTGGACAAACCACAACTAGAATGCAGTGAAAAAAATGCTTTATTTGTGAAATTTG
TGATGCTATTGCTTTATTTGTAACCATTATAAGCTGCAATAAACAAGTTGATCTCCCGATCCGTCGACGT
CAGGTGGCACTTTTCGGGGAAATGTGCGCGGAACCCCTATTTGTTTATTTTTCTAAATACATTCAAATAT
GTATCCGCTCATGAGACAATAACCCTGATAAATGCTTCAATAATATTGAAAAAGGAAGAGTATGAGTATT
CAACATTTCCGTGTCGCCCTTATTCCCTTTTTTGCGGCATTTTGCCTTCCTGTTTTTGCTCACCCAGAAA
CGCTGGTGAAAGTAAAAGATGCTGAAGATCAGTTGGGTGCACGAGTGGGTTACATCGAACTGGATCTCAA
CAGCGGTAAGATCCTTGAGAGTTTTCGCCCCGAAGAACGTTTTCCAATGATGAGCACTTTTAAAGTTCTG
CTATGTGGCGCGGTATTATCCCGTATTGACGCCGGGCAAGAGCAACTCGGTCGCCGCATACACTATTCTC
AGAATGACTTGGTTGAGTACTCACCAGTCACAGAAAAGCATCTTACGGATGGCATGACAGTAAGAGAATT
ATGCAGTGCTGCCATAACCATGAGTGATAACACTGCGGCCAACTTACTTCTGACAACGATCGGAGGACCG
AAGGAGCTAACCGCTTTTTTGCACAACATGGGGGATCATGTAACTCGCCTTGATCGTTGGGAACCGGAGC
TGAATGAAGCCATACCAAACGACGAGCGTGACACCACGATGCCTGTAGCAATGGCAACAACGTTGCGCAA
ACTATTAACTGGCGAACTACTTACTCTAGCTTCCCGGCAACAATTAATAGACTGGATGGAGGCGGATAAA
GTTGCAGGACCACTTCTGCGCTCGGCCCTTCCGGCTGGCTGGTTTATTGCTGATAAATCTGGAGCCGGTG
AGCGTGGGTCTCGCGGTATCATTGCAGCACTGGGGCCAGATGGTAAGCCCTCCCGTATCGTAGTTATCTA
CACGACGGGGAGTCAGGCAACTATGGATGAACGAAATAGACAGATCGCTGAGATAGGTGCCTCACTGATT
AAGCATTGGTAACTGTCAGACCAAGTTTACTCATATATACTTTAGATTGATTTAAAACTTCATTTTTAAT
TTAAAAGGATCTAGGTGAAGATCCTTTTTGATAATCTCATGACCAAAATCCCTTAACGTGAGTTTTCGTT
CCACTGAGCGTCAGACCCCGTAGAAAAGATCAAAGGATCTTCTTGAGATCCTTTTTTTCTGCGCGTAATC
TGCTGCTTGCAAACAAAAAAACCACCGCTACCAGCGGTGGTTTGTTTGCCGGATCAAGAGCTACCAACTC
TTTTTCCGAAGGTAACTGGCTTCAGCAGAGCGCAGATACCAAATACTGTTCTTCTAGTGTAGCCGTAGTT
AGGCCACCACTTCAAGAACTCTGTAGCACCGCCTACATACCTCGCTCTGCTAATCCTGTTACCAGTGGCT
GCTGCCAGTGGCGATAAGTCGTGTCTTACCGGGTTGGACTCAAGACGATAGTTACCGGATAAGGCGCAGC
GGTCGGGCTGAACGGGGGGTTCGTGCACACAGCCCAGCTTGGAGCGAACGACCTACACCGAACTGAGATA
CCTACAGCGTGAGCTATGAGAAAGCGCCACGCTTCCCGAAGGGAGAAAGGCGGACAGGTATCCGGTAAGC
GGCAGGGTCGGAACAGGAGAGCGCACGAGGGAGCTTCCAGGGGGAAACGCCTGGTATCTTTATAGTCCTG
TCGGGTTTCGCCACCTCTGACTTGAGCGTCGATTTTTGTGATGCTCGTCAGGGGGGCGGAGCCTATGGAA
AAACGCCAGCAACGCGGCCTTTTTACGGTTCCTGGCCTTTTGCTGGCCTTTTGCTCACATGTTCTTTCCT
GCGTTATCCCCTGATTCTGTGGATAACCGTATTACCGCCTTTGAGTGAGCTGATACCGCTCGCCGCAGCC
GAACGACCGAGCGCAGCGAGTCAGTGAGCGAGGAAGCGGAAGAGCGCCCAATACGCAAACCGCCTCTCCC
CGCGCGTTGGCCGATTCATTAATGCAGCTGGCACGACAGGTTTCCCGACTGGAAAGCGGGCAGTGAGCGC
AACGCAATTAATGTGAGTTAGCTCACTCATTAGGCACCCCAGGCTTTACACTTTATGCTTCCGGCTCGTA
TGTTGTGTGGAATTGTGAGCGGATAACAATTTCACACAGGAAACAGCTATGACCATGATTACGCCAAGCT
CTAGCTAGAGGTCGACGGTAAACGCTAGCAATGTCAAGGCCTCTCACTCTCTGATATTCATTTCTTTGCA
AGTTATAAATACTGAATAATAAGATGACATGAACTACTACTGCTAGAGATTTTCCACACTGACTAAAAGG
GTCTGAGGGATCTCTAGTTACCAGAGTCACACAACAGACGGGCACACACTACTTGAAGCACTCAAGGCAA
GCTTTATTGAGGCTTAAGCAGTGGGTTCCCTAGTTAGCCAGAGAGCTCCCAGGCTCAGATCTGGTCTAAC
CAGAGAGACCCAGTACAGGCAAAAAGCAGCTGCTTATATGCAGGATCTGAGGGCTCGCCACTCCCCAGTC
CCGCCCAGGCCACGCCTCCCTGGAAAGTCCCCAGCGGAAAGTCCCTTGTAGCAAGCTCGATATCAGCAGT
TCTTGAAGTACTCCGGATGCAGCTCTCGGGCCACGTGATGAAATGCTAGGCGGCTGTCAAACCTCCACTC
TAACACTTCTCTCTCCGGGTCATCCATCCCATGCAGGCTCACAGGGTGTAACAAGCTGGTGTTCTCTCCT
TTATTGGCCTCTTCTACCTTATCTGGCTCAACTGGTACTAGCTTGTAGCACCATCCAAAGGTCAGTGGAT
ATCTGACCCCTGGCCCTGGTGTGTAGTTCTGCTAATCAGGGAAGTAGCCTTGTGTGTGGTAGATCCACAG
ATCAAGGATATCTTGTCTTCGTTGGGAGTGAATTAGCCCTTCCAGTCCCCTCTTTTCTTTTAAAAAGTGG
CTAAGATCTACAGCTGCCTTGTAAGTCATTGGTCTTAAAGGTACCTGAGGTGTGACTGGAAAACCCACCT
CCTCCTCCTCTTGTGCTTCTAGCCAGGCACAATCAGCATTGGTAGCTGCTGTATTGCTACTTGTGATTGC
TCCATGTTTTTCTAGGTCTCGACTGCAGAATTAATTCCAGGCGGGGAGGCGGCCCAAAGGGAGATCCGAC
TCGTCTGAGGGCGAAGGCGAAGACGCGGAAGAGGCCGCAGAGCCGGCAGCAGGCCGCGGGAAGGAAGGTC
CGCTGGATTGAGGGCCGAAGGGACGTAGCAGAAGGACGTCCCGCGCAGAATCCAGGTGGCAACACAGGCG
AGCAGCCATGGAAAGGACGTCAGCTTCCCCGACAACACCACGGAATTGTCAGTGCCCAACAGCCGAGCCC
CTGTCCAGCAGCGGGCAAGGCAGGCGGCGATGAGTTCCGCCGTGGCAATAGGGAGGGGGAAAGCGAAAGT
CCCGGAAAGGAGCTGACAGGTGGTGGCAATGCCCCAACCAGTGGGGGTTGCGTCAGCAAACACAGTGCAC
ACCACGCCACGTTGCCTGACAACGGGCCACAACTCCTCATAAAGAGACAGCAACCAGGATTTATACAAGG
AGGAGAAAATGAAAGCCATACGGGAAGCAATAGCATGATACAAAGGCATTAAAGCAGCGTATCCACATAG
CGTAAAAGGAGCAACATAGTTAAGAATACCAGTCAATCTTTCACAAATTTTGTAATCCAGAGGTTGATTG
TTCCAGACGCGCCCCGCCCGGGCTATTCCTTTGCCCTCGGACGAGTGCTGGGGCGTCGGTTTCCACTATC
GGCGAGTACTTCTACACAGCCATCGGTCCAGACGGCCGCGCTTCTGCGGGCGATTTGTGTACGCCCGACA
GTCCCGGCTCCGGATCGGACGATTGCGTCGCATCGACCCTGCGCCCAAGCTGCATCATCGAAATTGCCGT
CAACCAAGCTCTGATAGAGTTGGTCAAGACCAATGCGGAGCATATACGCCCGGAGCCGCGGCGATCCTGC
AAGCTCCGGATGCCTCCGCTCGAAGTAGCGCGTCTGCTGCTCCATACAAGCCAACCACGGCCTCCAGAAG
AAGATGTTGGCGACCTCGTATTGGGAATCCCCGAACATCGCCTCGCTCCAGTCAATGACCGCTGTTATGC
GGCCATTGTCCGTCAGGACATTGTTGGAGCCGAAATCCGCGTGCACGAGGTGCCGGACTTCGGGGCAGTC
CTCGGCCCAAAGCATCAGCTCATCGAGAGCCTGCGCGACGGACGCACTGACGGTGTCGTCCATCACAGTT
TGCCAGTGATACACATGGGGATCAGCAATCGCGCATATGAAATCACGCCATGTAGTGTATTGACCGATTC
CTTGCGGTCCGAATGGGCCGAACCCGCTCGTCTGGCTAAGATCGGCCGCAGCGATCGCATCCATGGCCTC
CGCGACCGGCTGCAGAACAGCGGGCAGTTCGGTTTCAGGCAGGTCTTGCAACGTGACACCCTGTGCACGG
CGGGAGATGCAATAGGTCAGGCTCTCGCTAAATTCCCCAATGTCAAGCACTTCCGGAATCGGGAGCGCGG
CCGATGCAAAGTGCCGATAAACATAACGATCTTTGTAGAAACCATCGGCGCAGCTATTTACCCGCAGGAC
ATATCCACGCCCTCCTACATCGAAGCTGAAAGCACGAGATTCTTCGCCCTCCGAGAGCTGCATCAGGTCG
GAGACGCTGTCGAACTTTTCGATCAGAAACTTCTCGACAGACGTCGCGGTGAGTTCAGGCTTTTTCATGG
TATTATCGTGTTTTTCAAAGGAAAACCACGTCCCCGTGGTTCGGGGGGCCTAGACGTTTTTTTAACCTCG
ACTAAACACATGTAAAGCATGTGCACCGAGGCCCCAGATCAGATCCCATACAATGGGGTACCTTCTGGGC
ATCCTTCAGCCCCTTGTTGAATACGCTTGAGGAGAGCCATTTGACTCTTTCCACAACTATCCAACTCACA
ACGTGGCACTGGGGTTGTGCCGCCTTTGCAGGTGTATCTTATACACGTGGCTTTTGGCCGCAGAGGCACC
TGTCGCCAGGTGGGGGGTTCCGCTGCCTGCAAAGGGTCGCTACAGACGTTGTTTGTCTTCAAGAAGCTTC
CAGAGGAACTGCTTCCTTCACGACATTCAACAGACCTTGCATTCCTTTGGCGAGAGGGGAAAGACCCCTA
GGAATGCTCGTCAAGAAGACAGGGCCAGGTTTCCGGGCCCTCACATTGCCAAAAGACGGCAATATGGTGG
AAAATAACATATAGACAAACGCACACCGGCCTTATTCCAAGCGGCTTCGGCCAGTAACGTTAGGGGGGGG
GGGCGGAATTGATCCCGCTAGAGGGAAACCGTTGCTAGCTTAAGTTAGTTAACAATTGTTACCGCGGCCC
GTCGACTCTAGAGCGGCCGCTCACTATTATTTATCATCATCATCTTTATAATCAATATCATGATCTTTAT
AATCGCCATCATGATCTTTATAATCAAATTTTTCCAGCTCGCTTGTAACCAAGGCTTGTGCTTGGGCGAG
AGGTACATGGCACCTTTCAATGCACTGATGGACCTGTTTCATACTCGCCTGACTATCCTCACAACAGGAA
GCTGAACACCGGAACATCAAGCCCTGCATTTTTCTGATGTTCTCCCTTTCAAGAGACTTGACCATTGACT
CCACTGCCTCCTGTACCCTCAATTGCTGAAGCTCTGCCATGGATCCTCACGACACCTGAAATGGAAGAAA
AAAACTTTGAACCACTGTCTGAGGCTTGAGAATGAACCAAGATCCAAACTCAAAAAGGGCAAATTCCAAG
GAGAATTACATCAAGTGCCAAGCTGGCCTAACTTCAGTCTCCACCCACTCAGTGTGGGGAAACTCCATCG
CATAAAACCCCTCCCCCCAACCTAAAGACGACGTACTCCAAAAGCTCGAGAACTAATCGAGGTGCCTGGA
CGGCGCCCGGTACTCCGTGGAGTCACATGAAGCGACGGCTGAGGACGGAAAGGCCCTTTTCCTTTGTGTG
GGTGACTCACCCGCCCGCTCTCCCGAGCGCCGCGTCCTCCATTTTGAGCTCCCTGCAGCAGGGCCGGGAA
GCGGCCATCTTTCCGCTCACGCAACTGGTGCCGACCGGGCCAGCCTTGCCGCCCAGGGCGGGGCGATACA
CGGCGGCGCGAGGCCAGGCACCAGAGCAGGCCGGCCAGCTTGAGACTACCCCCGTCCGATTCTCGGTGGC
CGCGCTCGCAGGCCCCGCCTCGCCGAACATGTGCGCTGGGACGCACGGGCCCCGTCGCCGCCCGCGGCCC
CAAAAACCGAAATACCAGTGTGCAGATCTTGGCCCGCATTTACAAGACTATCTTGCCAGAAAAAAAGCGT
CGCAGCAGGTCATCAAAAATTTTAAATGGCTAGAGACTTATCGAAAGCAGCGAGACAGGCGCGAAGGTGC
CACCAGATTCGCACGCGGCGGCCCCAGCGCCCAGGCCAGGCCTCAACTCAAGCACGAGGCGAAGGGGCTC
CTTAAGCGCAAGGCCTCGAACTCTCCCACCCACTTCCAACCCGAAGCTCGGGATCAAGAATCACGTACTG
CAGCCAGGTGGAAGTAATTCAAGGCACGCAAGGGCCATAACCCGTAAAGAGGCCAGGCCCGCGGGAACCA
CACACGGCACTTACCTGTGTTCTGGCGGCAAACCCGTTGCGAAAAAGAACGTTCACGGCGACTACTGCAC
TTATATACGGTTCTCCCCCACCCTCGGGAAAAAGGCGGAGCCAGTACACGACATCACTTTCCCAGTTTAC
CCCGCGCCACCTTCTCTAGGCACCGGTTCAATTGCCGACCCCTCCCCCCAACTTCTCGGGGACTGTGGGC
GATGTGCGCTCTGCCCACTGACGGGCACCTCGAGTGAAGACGAAAGGGCCTCATCGATAAACTGGATCTC
TGCTGTCCCTGTAATAAACCCGAAAATTTTGAATTTTTGTAATTTGTTTTTGTAATTCTTTAGTTTGTAT
GTCTGTTGCTATTATGTCTACTATTCTTTCCCCTGCACTGTACCCCCCAATCCCCCCTTTTCTTTTAAAG
GCGATACCGTCGAGATCCGTTCACTAATCGAATGGATCTGTCTCTGTCTCTCTCTCCACCTTCTTCTTCT
ATTCCTTCGGGCCTGTCGGGTCCCCTCGGGGTTGGGAGGTGGGTCTGAAACGATAATGGTGAATATCCCT
GCCTAACTCTATTCACTATAGAAAGTACAGCAAAAACTATTCTTAAACCTACCAAGCCTCCTACTATCAT
TATGAATAATTTTATATACCACAGCCAATTTGTTATGTTAAACCAATTCCACAAACTTGCCCATTTATCT
AATTCCAATAATTCTTGTTCATTCTTTTCTTGCTGGTTTTGCGATTCTTCAATTAAGGAGTGTATTAAGC
TTGTGTAATTGTTAATTTCTCTGTCCCACTCCATCCAGGTCGTGTGATTCCAAATCTGTTCCAGAGATTT
ATTACTCCAACTAGCATTCCAAGGCACAGCAGTGGTGCAAATGAGTTTTCCAGAGCAACCCCAAATCCCC
AGGAGCTGTTGATCCTTTAGGTATCTTTCCACAGCCAGG
Features (pLannotate 1.2.2; 24 found; start..end, strand, type, name):
    370..708     -  CDS            HIV-1 gag (fragment): gag protein from human immunodeficiency virus 1; gag
    692..817     -  misc_feature   HIV-1 Ψ: packaging signal of human immunodeficiency virus type 1
    864..1121    -  LTR            5' LTR (truncated): truncated 5' long terminal repeat (LTR) from HIV-1
   1169..1498    -  CDS            nef (fragment): NEF_HV1BR - Experimental evidence at protein level: Swiss-Prot protein existence level 1. Extracellular Nef protein targets CD4(+) T-lymphocytes for apoptosis by interacting with CXCR4 surface receptors (PubMed:14990729). From Human immunodeficiency virus type 1 group M subtype B (isolate BRU/LAI) (HIV-1).
   1665..1799    -  polyA_signal   SV40 poly(A) signal: SV40 polyadenylation signal
   1847..1951    +  promoter       AmpR promoter: bla
   1952..2812    +  CDS            AmpR: β-lactamase; bla; confers resistance to ampicillin, carbenicillin, and related antibiotics
   2983..3571    +  rep_origin     ori: high-copy-number ColE1/pMB1/pBR322/pUC origin of replication
   3754..3846    +  CDS            lacI (fragment): lac repressor; lacI; The lac repressor binds to the lac operator to inhibit transcription in E. coli. This inhibition can be relieved by adding lactose or isopropyl-β-D-thiogalactopyranoside (IPTG).
   3859..3880    +  protein_bind   CAP binding site: CAP binding activates transcription in the presence of cAMP. E. coli catabolite activator protein
   3895..3925    +  promoter       lac promoter: promoter for the E. coli lac operon
   3933..3949    +  protein_bind   lac operator: The lac repressor binds to the lac operator to inhibit transcription in E. coli. This inhibition can be relieved by adding lactose or isopropyl-β-D-thiogalactopyranoside (IPTG). lac repressor encoded by lacI
   4101..4358    -  LTR            5' LTR (truncated): truncated 5' long terminal repeat (LTR) from HIV-1
   4406..4924    -  CDS            nef (fragment): NEF_HV1BR - Experimental evidence at protein level: Swiss-Prot protein existence level 1. Extracellular Nef protein targets CD4(+) T-lymphocytes for apoptosis by interacting with CXCR4 surface receptors (PubMed:14990729). From Human immunodeficiency virus type 1 group M subtype B (isolate BRU/LAI) (HIV-1).
   4941..5529    -  misc_feature   WPRE: woodchuck hepatitis virus posttranscriptional regulatory element
   5556..6578    -  CDS            hph: KHYB_ECOLX - Experimental evidence at protein level: Swiss-Prot protein existence level 1. The aminoglycoside phosphotransferases achieve inactivation of their antibiotic substrates by phosphorylation. Only phosphorylates hygromycin and closely related compounds such as demethyl analogs and destomycin. From Escherichia coli.
   6581..7142    -  misc_feature   IRES: internal ribosome entry site (IRES) of the encephalomyocarditis virus (EMCV)
   7289..7306    -  CDS            3xFLAG (fragment): three tandem FLAG® epitope tags, followed by an enterokinase cleavage site
   7306..7530    -  CDS            FAM136A (fragment): F136A_HUMAN - Experimental evidence at protein level: Swiss-Prot protein existence level 1. From Homo sapiens (Human).
   7546..8484    -  intron         EF-1α intron A: intron upstream of the start codon of human EF-1α
   8485..8696    -  promoter       EF-1α core promoter: core promoter for human elongation factor EF-1α
   8774..8889    -  misc_feature   cPPT/CTS: central polypurine tract and central termination sequence of HIV-1 (lacking the first T)
   8903..9418    -  CDS            env (fragment): ENV_HV1H2 - Experimental evidence at protein level: Swiss-Prot protein existence level 1. [Transmembrane protein gp41]: Acts as a class I viral fusion protein. Under the current model, the protein has at least 3 conformational states: pre-fusion native state, pre-hairpin intermediate state, and post-fusion hairpin state. During fusion of viral and target intracellular membranes, the coiled coil regions (heptad repeats) assume a trimer-of-hairpins structure, positioning the fusion peptide in close proximity to the C-terminal region of the ectodomain. The formation of this structure appears to d
   9381..195     -  misc_feature   RRE (across the origin): The Rev response element (RRE) of HIV-1 allows for Rev-dependent mRNA export from the nucleus to the cytoplasm.
