[The description below was written by a language model from this plasmid's Addgene catalogue record and pLannotate feature annotations shown in this document.]
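Description:
pLV-FAM136A-mutant-3xFLAG-hygro is a lentiviral mammalian expression plasmid built on the pLV-EF1a-IRES-Hygro backbone for overexpressing a mutant form of human FAM136A. In bacteria it is maintained as a high-copy plasmid through a ColE1/pUC-type origin and selected with ampicillin via the β-lactamase gene. Leftover lac promoter/operator and lacI fragments in the backbone are cloning-vector remnants with no evident role in the design.

The transfer cassette, annotated on the reverse strand of the 9,419-nt sequence, is flanked by two HIV-1 LTR elements, both labelled by the annotation tool as truncated 5' LTRs, each with an adjacent nef-derived fragment. It carries the usual cis-acting elements: the Ψ packaging signal with a gag fragment, the Rev response element within an env fragment, and the cPPT/CTS, which aids nuclear import of the reverse-transcribed genome. Inside, the human EF-1α core promoter with its intron A drives a bicistronic transcript. The first cistron is FAM136A carrying the variant recorded as chr2:70300842G>A (GRCh38), fused at its C terminus to a 3xFLAG epitope for detection or immunoprecipitation. The second is an EMCV IRES that allows translation of the hygromycin phosphotransferase gene (hph), so hygromycin selection enriches for cells expressing the same mRNA. A WPRE downstream boosts transcript stability and expression. The annotation recognises only fragments of FAM136A and of the 3xFLAG tag, and the record does not state the variant's effect on the protein.

The construct is meant for producing lentiviral particles, with packaging functions supplied in trans, to generate stably transduced, hygromycin-selected mammalian cells. The associated publication concerns genes essential for oxidative phosphorylation and a mitochondrial origin of familial Menière's disease, suggesting use in functionally testing this FAM136A variant.
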