Addgene plasmid #244879: pLV-FAM136A-mutant-3xFLAG-hygro
Purpose: Overexpression of mutant human FAM136A
Depositing lab: Alexis Jourdain. Depositing organization: Universite de Lausanne (UNIL). Publication: An updated inventory of genes essential for oxidative phosphorylation identifies a mitochondrial origin in familial Meniere's disease. Harhai M, Foged MM, Zarges C, Landoni JC, Chollet S, Simonelli M, Recazens E, Lisci M, Laban N, Manley S, Riemer J, Lopez-Escamez JA, Lysakowski A, Jourdain AA. Cell Rep. 2025 Jul 25;44(8):116069. doi: 10.1016/j.celrep.2025.116069. PubMed 40714634.
Backbone
  Vector backbone: pLV-EF1a-IRES-Hygro
  Backbone manufacturer: Tobias Meyer (Addgene #85134)
  Vector type: Mammalian Expression, Lentiviral
  Selectable markers: Hygromycin
Growth in bacteria
  Bacterial resistance: Ampicillin, 100 μg/mL
  Growth temperature: 37°C
  Growth strain: NEB Stable
  Copy number: High Copy
Gene/Insert
  Gene/Insert name: FAM136A mutant
  Species: H. sapiens (human)
  Mutation: GRCh38, chr2:70300842G>A
  Entrez Gene: FAM136A
  Promoter: EF1a
  Tag / fusion protein: 3xFLAG (C terminal on insert)
  Cloning method: Restriction Enzyme; 5′ cloning site Unknown (unknown if destroyed)
Resource information
  A portion of this plasmid was derived from a plasmid made by: Integrated DNA Technologies
Terms and licenses: Academic/Nonprofit Terms; Industry Terms: Not Available to Industry
How to cite: pLV-FAM136A-mutant-3xFLAG-hygro was a gift from Alexis Jourdain (Addgene plasmid # 244879 ; http://n2t.net/addgene:244879 ; RRID:Addgene_244879)
